>Addgene plasmid #68144 | BASIC_10_J23101-RBS32-GFP-B0015 | depositor full sequence | sequence record 119108 | BASIC_10_J23101-RBS32-GFP-B0015 sequence 3935 bps
TCTGGTGGGTCTCTGTCCTTTACAGCTAGCTCAGTCCTAGGTATTATGCTAGCTACTAGAGTCACACAGG
AAAGTACTAGATGCGTAAAGGCGAAGAACTGTTCACGGGCGTAGTTCCGATTCTGGTCGAGCTGGACGGC
GATGTGAACGGTCATAAGTTTAGCGTTCGCGGTGAAGGTGAGGGCGACGCGACCAACGGCAAACTGACCC
TGAAGTTCATCTGCACCACCGGTAAACTGCCGGTGCCTTGGCCGACCTTGGTGACGACGTTGACGTATGG
CGTGCAGTGTTTTGCGCGTTATCCGGACCACATGAAACAACACGATTTCTTCAAATCTGCGATGCCGGAG
GGTTACGTCCAGGAGCGTACCATTTCCTTCAAGGATGATGGCACTTACAAAACTCGCGCAGAGGTTAAGT
TTGAAGGTGACACGCTGGTCAATCGTATCGAATTGAAGGGTATCGACTTTAAAGAGGATGGTAACATTCT
GGGCCATAAACTGGAGTATAACTTCAACAGCCATAATGTTTACATTACGGCAGACAAGCAAAAGAACGGC
ATCAAGGCCAATTTCAAGATTCGCCACAATGTTGAGGACGGTAGCGTCCAACTGGCCGACCATTACCAGC
AGAACACCCCAATTGGTGACGGTCCGGTTTTGCTGCCGGATAATCACTATCTGAGCACCCAAAGCGTGCT
GAGCAAAGATCCGAACGAAAAACGTGATCACATGGTCCTGCTGGAATTTGTGACCGCTGCGGGCATCACC
CACGGTATGGACGAGCTGTATAAGCGTCCGTAATAATACTAGAGCCAGGCATCAAATAAAACGAAAGGCT
CAGTCGAAAGACTGGGCCTTTCGTTTTATCTGTTGTTTGTCGGTGAACGCTCTCTACTAGAGTCACACTG
GCTCACCTTCGGGTGGGCCTTTCTGCGTTTATAGGCTCGGGAGACCTATCGATCTTTCTAGAAGATCTCC
TACAATATTCTCAGCTGCCATGGAAAATCGATGTTCTTCTTTTATTCTCTCAAGATTTTCAGGCTGTATA
TTAAAACTTATATTAAGAACTATGCTAACCACCTCATCAGGAACCGTTGTAGGTGGCGTGGGTTTTCTTG
GCAATCGACTCTCATGAAAACTACGAGCTAAATATTCAATATGTTCCTCTTGACCAACTTTATTCTGCAT
TTTTTTTGAACGAGGTTTAGAGCAAGCTTCAGGAAACTGAGACAGGAATTTTATTAAAAATTTAAATTTT
GAAGAAAGTTCAGGGTTAATAGCATCCATTTTTTGCTTTGCAAGTTCCTCAGCATTCTTAACAAAAGACG
TCTCTTTTGACATGTTTAAAGTTTAAACCTCCTGTGTGAAATTATTATCCGCTCATAATTCCACACATTA
TACGAGCCGGAAGCATAAAGTGTAAAGCCTGGGGTGCCTAATGAGTGAGCTAACTCACATTAATTGCGTT
GCGCTCACTGCCAATTGCTTTCCAGTCGGGAAACCTGTCGTGCCAGCTGCATTAATGAATCGGCCAACGC
GCGGGGAGAGGCGGTTTGCGTATTGGGCGCTCTTCCGCTTCCTCGCTCACTGACTCGCTGCGCTCGGTCG
TTCGGCTGCGGCGAGCGGTATCAGCTCACTCAAAGGCGGTAATACGGTTATCCACAGAATCAGGGGATAA
CGCAGGAAAGAACATGTGAGCAAAAGGCCAGCAAAAGGCCAGGAACCGTAAAAAGGCCGCGTTGCTGGCG
TTTTTCCATAGGCTCCGCCCCCCTGACGAGCATCACAAAAATCGACGCTCAAGTCAGAGGTGGCGAAACC
CGACAGGACTATAAAGATACCAGGCGTTTCCCCCTGGAAGCTCCCTCGTGCGCTCTCCTGTTCCGACCCT
GCCGCTTACCGGATACCTGTCCGCCTTTCTCCCTTCGGGAAGCGTGGCGCTTTCTCATAGCTCACGCTGT
AGGTATCTCAGTTCGGTGTAGGTCGTTCGCTCCAAGCTGGGCTGTGTGCACGAACCCCCCGTTCAGCCCG
ACCGCTGCGCCTTATCCGGTAACTATCGTCTTGAGTCCAACCCGGTAAGACACGACTTATCGCCACTGGC
AGCAGCCACTGGTAACAGGATTAGCAGAGCGAGGTATGTAGGCGGTGCTACAGAGTTCTTGAAGTGGTGG
CCTAACTACGGCTACACTAGAAGGACAGTATTTGGTATCTGCGCTCTGCTGAAGCCAGTTACCTTCGGAA
AAAGAGTTGGTAGCTCTTGATCCGGCAAACAAACCACCGCTGGTAGCGGTGGTTTTTTTGTTTGCAAGCA
GCAGATTACGCGCAGAAAAAAAGGATCTCAAGAAGATCCTTTGATCTTTTCTACGGGGTCTGACGCTCAG
TGGAACGAAAACTCACGTTAAGGGATTTTGGTCATGAGATTATCAAAAAGGATCTTCACCTAGATCCTTT
TAAATTAAAAATGAAGTTTTAAATCAATCTAAAGTATATATGAGTAAACTTGGTCTGACAGTTACCAATG
CTTAATCAGTGAGGCACCTATCTCAGCGATCTGTCTATTTCGTTCATCCATAGTTGCCTGACTCCCCGTC
GTGTAGATAACTACGATACGGGAGGGCTTACCATCTGGCCCCAGTGCTGCAATGATACCGCGAGACCCAC
GCTCACCGGCTCCAGATTTATCAGCAATAAACCAGCCAGCCGGAAGGGCCGAGCGCAGAAGTGGTCCTGC
AACTTTATCCGCCTCCATCCAGTCTATTAATTGTTGCCGGGAAGCTAGAGTAAGTAGTTCGCCAGTTAAT
AGTTTGCGCAACGTTGTTGCCATTGCTACAGGCATCGTGGTGTCACGCTCGTCGTTTGGTATGGCTTCAT
TCAGCTCCGGTTCCCAACGATCAAGGCGAGTTACATGATCCCCCATGTTGTGCAAAAAAGCGGTTAGCTC
CTTCGGTCCTCCGATCGTTGTCAGAAGTAAGTTGGCCGCAGTGTTATCACTCATGGTTATGGCAGCACTG
CATAATTCTCTTACTGTCATGCCATCCGTAAGATGCTTTTCTGTGACTGGTGAGTACTCAACCAAGTCAT
TCTGAGAATAGTGTATGCGGCGACCGAGTTGCTCTTGCCCGGCGTCAATACGGGATAATACCGCGCCACA
TAGCAGAACTTTAAAAGTGCTCATCATTGGAAAACGTTCTTCGGGGCGAAAACTCTCAAGGATCTTACCG
CTGTTGAGATCCAGTTCGATGTAACCCACTCGTGCACCCAACTGATCTTCAGCATCTTTTACTTTCACCA
GCGTTTCTGGGTGAGCAAAAACAGGAAGGCAAAATGCCGCAAAAAAGGGAATAAGGGCGACACGGAAATG
TTGAATACTCATACTCTTCCTTTTTCAATATTATTGAAGCATTTATCAGGGTTATTGTCTCATGAGCGGA
TACATATTTGAATGTATTTAGAAAAATAAACAAATAGGGGTTCCGCGCACATTTCCCCGAAAAGTGCCAC
CTGACGTCTAAGAAACCATTATTATCATGACATTAACCTATAAAAATAGGCGTATCACGAGGCCGCCCCT
GCAGCCGAATTATATTATTTTTGCCAAATAATTTTTAACAAAAGCTCTGAAGTCTTCTTCATTTAAATTC
TTAGATGATACTTCATCTGGAAAATTGTCCCAATTAGTAGCATCACGCTGTGAGTAAGTTCTAAACCATT
TTTTTATTGTTGTATTATCTCTAATCTTACTACTCGATGAGTTTTCGGTATTATCTCTATTTTTAACTTG
GAGCAGGTTCCATTCATTGTTTTTTTCATCATAGTGAATAAAATCAACTGCTTTAACACTTGTGCCTGAA
CACCATATCCATCCGGCGTAATACGACTCACTATAGGGAGAGCGGCCGCCAGATCTTCCGGATGGCTCGA
GTTTTTCAGCAAGAT
Features (pLannotate 1.2.2; 12 found; start..end, strand, type, name):
     22..53      +  promoter       J23119 promoter (fragment): bacterial promoter (Registry of Standard Biological Parts BBa J23119)
     81..794     +  CDS            Superfolder GFP: Superfolder GFP is a basic (constitutively fluorescent) green fluorescent protein published in 2005, derived from Aequorea victoria. It is reported to be a very rapidly-maturing weak dimer.
    823..894     +  terminator     rrnB T1 terminator: transcription terminator T1 from the E. coli rrnB gene
    910..937     +  terminator     T7Te terminator: phage T7 early transcription terminator
    963..1343    -  CDS            eco47IR (fragment): T2E7_ECOLX - Protein predicted: Swiss-Prot protein existence level 4. Recognizes the double-stranded sequence GGWCC and cleaves after G-1. From Escherichia coli.
   1396..1426    -  promoter       lac UV5 promoter: E. coli lac promoter with an "up" mutation
   1441..1462    -  protein_bind   CAP binding site: CAP binding activates transcription in the presence of cAMP. E. coli catabolite activator protein
   1487..1570    -  CDS            lacI (fragment): lac repressor; lacI; The lac repressor binds to the lac operator to inhibit transcription in E. coli. This inhibition can be relieved by adding lactose or isopropyl-β-D-thiogalactopyranoside (IPTG).
   1753..2341    -  rep_origin     ori: high-copy-number ColE1/pMB1/pBR322/pUC origin of replication
   2512..3372    -  CDS            AmpR: β-lactamase; bla; confers resistance to ampicillin, carbenicillin, and related antibiotics
   3373..3477    -  promoter       AmpR promoter: bla
   3869..3887    +  promoter       T7 promoter: promoter for bacteriophage T7 RNA polymerase
