[The description below was written by a language model from this plasmid's Addgene catalogue record and pLannotate feature annotations shown in this document.]
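Description:
BASIC_10_J23101-RBS32-GFP-B0015 is a high-copy bacterial plasmid of 3,935 bp that serves as a storage vector for a part in the BASIC (Biopart Assembly Standard for Idempotent Cloning) DNA assembly system. It is built on the pJET1.2 cloning backbone (about 3 kb) and is maintained in E. coli through a ColE1/pUC-type origin of replication. Selection is by ampicillin, with β-lactamase (AmpR) expressed from its native bla promoter. Other backbone features typical of pJET1.2 are also annotated. These include a T7 promoter near the cloning site and a fragment of the eco47IR restriction endonuclease gene under a lac UV5 promoter, with an adjacent CAP binding site and a lacI remnant. In pJET1.2, eco47IR acts as a lethal gene for positive selection. The gene appears here only as a fragment, which is consistent with its disruption by the cloned insert.

The stored part is a complete, self-contained GFP expression cassette. According to its name, it comprises the constitutive Anderson-family promoter J23101, a ribosome binding site (RBS32), a GFP coding sequence and the double terminator B0015. The automated annotation labels the promoter as a fragment of the closely related J23119, which probably reflects sequence similarity within that promoter family rather than a different part. It identifies the reporter as superfolder GFP, a rapidly maturing Aequorea victoria derivative. It also resolves B0015 into its two components, the rrnB T1 and T7Te terminators. The RBS and the BASIC flanking sequences used to release the part are not annotated. The plasmid is used to propagate this cassette so it can be incorporated into larger BASIC assemblies as a constitutive fluorescent reporter module in bacteria.
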