Addgene plasmid #68144: BASIC_10_J23101-RBS32-GFP-B0015
Purpose: storage vector for BASIC part: GFP expression cassette
Depositing lab: Geoffrey Baldwin. Depositing organization: Imperial College London. Publication: BASIC: A New Biopart Assembly Standard for Idempotent Cloning Provides Accurate, Single-Tier DNA Assembly for Synthetic Biology. Storch M, Casini A, Mackrow B, Fleming T, Trewhitt H, Ellis T, Baldwin GS. ACS Synth Biol. 2015 Apr 16. 10.1021/sb500356d PubMed 25746445.
Backbone
  Vector backbone: pjet 1.2
  Backbone size w/o insert (bp): 3015
  Total vector size (bp): 3935
  Vector type: Bacterial Expression
Growth in bacteria
  Bacterial resistance: Ampicillin, 100 μg/mL
  Growth temperature: 37°C
  Growth strain: DH5alpha
  Copy number: High Copy
Gene/Insert
  Gene/Insert name: J23101-RBS32-GFP-B0015
  GenBank ID: KP223703
Terms and licenses: Academic/Nonprofit Terms; Industry Terms: Not Available to Industry
How to cite: BASIC_10_J23101-RBS32-GFP-B0015 was a gift from Geoffrey Baldwin (Addgene plasmid # 68144 ; http://n2t.net/addgene:68144 ; RRID:Addgene_68144)
