>Addgene plasmid #68144 | BASIC_10_J23101-RBS32-GFP-B0015 | addgene partial sequence | sequence record 159593 | T7 5'-TAATACGACTCACTATAGGG-3'
GGCTCGAGTTTTTCAGCAAGATTCTGGTGGGTCTCTGTCCTTTACAGCTAGCTCAGTCCTAGGTATTATG
CTAGCTACTAGAGTCACACAGGAAAGTACTAGATGCGTAAAGGCGAAGAACTGTTCACGGGCGTAGTTCC
GATTCTGGTCGAGCTGGACGGCGATGTGAACGGTCATAAGTTTAGCGTTCGCGGTGAAGGTGAGGGCGAC
GCGACCAACGGCAAACTGACCCTGAAGTTCATCTGCACCACCGGTAAACTGCCGGTGCCTTGGCCGACCT
TGGTGACGACGTTGACGTATGGCGTGCAGTGTTTTGCGCGTTATCCGGACCACATGAAACAACACGATTT
CTTCAAATCTGCGATGCCGGAGGGTTACGTCCAGGAGCGTACCATTTCCTTCAAGGATGATGGCACTTAC
AAAACTCGCGCAGAGGTTAAGTTTGAAGGTGACACGCTGGTCAATCGTATCGAATTGAAGGGTATCGACT
TTAAAGAGGATGGTAACATTCTGGGCCATAAACTGGAGTATAACTTCAACAGCCATAATGTTTACATTAC
GGCAGACAAGCAAAAGAACGGCATCAAGGCCAATTTCAAGATTCGCCACAATGTTGAGGACGGTAGCGTC
CAACTGGCCGACCATTACCAGCAGAACACCCCAATTGGTGACGGTCCGGTTTTGCTGCCGGATAATCACT
ATCTGAGCACCCAAAGCGTGCTGAGCAAAGATCCGAACGAAAAACGTGATCACATGGTCCTGCTGGAATT
TGTGACCGCTGCGGGCATCACCCACGGTATGGACGAGCTGTATAAGCGTCCGTAATAATACTAGAGCCAG
GCATCAAATAAAACGAAAGGCTCAGTCGAAAGACTGGGCCTTTCGTTTTATCTGTTGTTTGTCGGTGAAC
GCTCTCTACTAGAGTCACACTGGCTCACCTTCGGGTGGGCCTTTCTGCGTTTATAGGCTCG
