>Addgene plasmid #68144 | BASIC_10_J23101-RBS32-GFP-B0015 | addgene partial sequence | sequence record 159594 | pTac-F 5'-cggctcgtataatgtgtgga-3'
TTTAAACTTTAAACATGTCAAAAGAGACGTCTTTTGTTAAGAATGCTGAGGAACTTGCAAAGCAAAAAAT
GGATGCTATTAACCCTGAACTTTCTTCAAAATTTAAATTTTTAATAAAATTCCTGTCTCAGTTTCCTGAA
GCTTGCTCTAAACCTCGTTCAAAAAAAATGCAGAATAAAGTTGGTCAAGAGGAACATATTGAATATTTAG
CTCGTAGTTTTCATGAGAGTCGATTGCCAAGAAAACCCACGCCACCTACAACGGTTCCTGATGAGGTGGT
TAGCATAGTTCTTAATATAAGTTTTAATATACAGCCTGAAAATCTTGAGAGAATAAAAGAAGAACATCGA
TTTTCCATGGCAGCTGAGAATATTGTAGGAGATCTTCTAGAAAGATCGATAGGTCTCCCGAGCCTATAAA
CGCAGAAAGGCCCACCCGAAGGTGAGCCAGTGTGACTCTAGTAGAGAGCGTTCACCGACAAACAACAGAT
AAAACGAAAGGCCCAGTCTTTCGACTGAGCCTTTCGTTTTATTTGATGCCTGGCTCTAGTATTATTACGG
ACGCTTATACAGCTCGTCCATACCGTGGGTGATGCCCGCAGCGGTCACAAATTCCAGCAGGACCATGTGA
TCACGTTTTTCGTTCGGATCTTTGCTCAGCACGCTTTGGGTGCTCAGATAGTGATTATCCGGCAGCAAAA
CCGGACCGTCACCAATTGGGGTGTTCTGCTGGTAATGGTCGGCCAGTTGGACGCTACCGTCCTCAACATT
GTGGCGAATCTTGAAATTGGCCTTGATGCCGTTCTTTTGCTTGTCTGCCGTAATGTAAACATTATGGCTG
TTGAAGTTATACTCCAGTTTATGGCCCAGAATGTTACCATCCTCTTTAAAGTCGATACCCTTCAATTCGA
TACGATTGACCAGCGTGTC
